>Addgene plasmid #171721 | GPI-RpHLuorin2 | addgene full sequence | sequence record 355812 | Addgene NGS Result
TTCTGTGGATAACCGTATTACCGCCATGCATTAGTTATTAATAGTAATCAATTACGGGGTCATTAGTTCA
TAGCCCATATATGGAGTTCCGCGTTACATAACTTACGGTAAATGGCCCGCCTGGCTGACCGCCCAACGAC
CCCCGCCCATTGACGTCAATAATGACGTATGTTCCCATAGTAACGCCAATAGGGACTTTCCATTGACGTC
AATGGGTGGAGTATTTACGGTAAACTGCCCACTTGGCAGTACATCAAGTGTATCATATGCCAAGTACGCC
CCCTATTGACGTCAATGACGGTAAATGGCCCGCCTGGCATTATGCCCAGTACATGACCTTATGGGACTTT
CCTACTTGGCAGTACATCTACGTATTAGTCATCGCTATTACCATGGTGATGCGGTTTTGGCAGTACATCA
ATGGGCGTGGATAGCGGTTTGACTCACGGGGATTTCCAAGTCTCCACCCCATTGACGTCAATGGGAGTTT
GTTTTGGCACCAAAATCAACGGGACTTTCCAAAATGTCGTAACAACTCCGCCCCATTGACGCAAATGGGC
GGTAGGCGTGTACGGTGGGAGGTCTATATAAGCAGAGCTGGTTTAGTGAACCGTCAGATCCGCTAGCCAC
CATGGAGCTCTTTTGGAGTATAGTCTTTACTGTCCTCCTGAGTTTCTCCTGCCGGGGGTCAGACTGGGAA
TCTCTGCAGTCGACGGTACCGCGGGCCCGGGATCCACCGGTCGCCACCATGAGCAAGGGCGAGGAGCTGT
TCACCGGCGTGGTGCCCATCCTGGTGGAGCTGGACGGCGACGTGAACGGCCACAAGTTCAGCGTGAGCGG
CGAGGGCGAGGGCGACGCCACCTACGGCAAGCTGACCCTGAAGTTCATCTGCACCACCGGCAAGCTGCCC
GTGCCCTGGCCCACCCTGGTGACCACCCTGAGCTACGGCGTGCAGTGCTTCAGCCGCTACCCCGACCACA
TGAAGCAGCACGACTTCTTCAAGAGCGCCATGCCCGAGGGCTACGTGCAGGAGCGCACCATCTTCTTCAA
GGACGACGGCAACTACAAGACCCGCGCCGAGGTGAAGTTCGAGGGCGACACCCTGGTGAACCGCATCGAG
CTGAAGGGCATCGACTTCAAGGAGGACGGCAACATCCTGGGCCACAAGCTGGAGTACAACTACAACGAGC
ACCTGGTCTACATCATGGCCGACAAGCAGAAGAACGGCACCAAGGCCATCTTCCAGGTGCACCACAACAT
CGAGGACGGCGGCGTGCAGCTGGCCGACCACTACCAGCAGAACACCCCCATCGGCGACGGCCCCGTGCTG
CTGCCCGACAACCACTACCTGCACACCCAGAGCGCCCTGAGCAAGGACCCCAACGAGAAGCGCGACCACA
TGGTGCTGCTGGAGTTCGTGACCGCCGCCGGCATCACCCACGGCATGGACGAGCTGTACAAGGGCCGGCC
ACTGGAAAATGGCGGAACCTCTCTGTCTGAAAAAACTGTGCTGCTGCTGGTGACTCCCTTTCTGGCCGCT
GCTTGGTCCCTCCACCCATGAGGCCTCGAGGGCCAATTAATTAACTCTAGATCATAATCAGCCATACCAC
ATTTGTAGAGGTTTTACTTGCTTTAAAAAACCTCCCACACCTCCCCCTGAACCTGAAACATAAAATGAAT
GCAATTGTTGTTGTTAACTTGTTTATTGCAGCTTATAATGGTTACAAATAAAGCAATAGCATCACAAATT
TCACAAATAAAGCATTTTTTTCACTGCATTCTAGTTGTGGTTTGTCCAAACTCATCAATGTATCTTAAGG
CGTAAATTGTAAGCGTTAATATTTTGTTAAAATTCGCGTTAAATTTTTGTTAAATCAGCTCATTTTTTAA
CCAATAGGCCGAAATCGGCAAAATCCCTTATAAATCAAAAGAATAGACCGAGATAGGGT
[37 nt withheld, positions 1950-1986]
AAAGAACGTGGACTCCAACGTCAAAGG
[49 nt withheld, positions 2014-2062]
T
[91 nt withheld, positions 2064-2154]
G
[124 nt withheld, positions 2156-2279]
CAGGTGGCACTTTTCGGGGAAATGTGCGCGGAACCCCTATTTGTTTATTTTTCTAAATACATTCAAATAT
GTATCCGCTCATGAGACAATAACCCTGATAAATGCTTCAATAATATTGAAAAAGGAAGAGTCCTGAGGCG
GAAAGAACCAGCTGTGGAATGTGTGTCAGTTAGGGTGTGGAAAGTCCCCAGGCTCCCCAGCAGGCAGAAG
TATGCAAAGCATGCATCTCAATTAGTCAGCAACCAGGTGTGGAAAGTCCCCAGGCTCCCCAGCAGGCAGA
AGTATGCAAAGCATGCATCTCAATTAGTCAGCAACCATAGTCCCGCCCCTAACTCCGCCCATCCCGCCCC
TAACTCCGCCCAGTTCCGCCCATTCTCCGCCCCATGGCTGACTAATTTTTTTTATTTATGCAGAGGCCGA
GGCCGCCTCGGCCTCTGAGCTATTCCAGAAGTAGTGAGGAGGCTTTTTTGGAGGCCTAGGCTTTTGCAAA
GATCGATCAAGAGACAGGATGAGGATCGTTTCGCATGATTGAACAAGATGGATTGCACGCAGGTTCTCCG
GCCGCTTGGGTGGAGAGGCTATTCGGCTATGACTGGGCACAACAGACAATCGGCTGCTCTGATGCCGCCG
TGTTCCGGCTGTCAGCGCAGGGGCGCCCGGTTCTTTTTGTCAAGACCGACCTGTCCGGTGCCCTGAATGA
ACTGCAAGACGAGGCAGCGCGGCTATCGTGGCTGGCCACGACGGGCGTTCCTTGCGCAGCTGTGCTCGAC
GTTGTCACTGAAGCGGGAAGGGACTGGCTGCTATTGGGCGAAGTGCCGGGGCAGGATCTCCTGTCATCTC
ACCTTGCTCCTGCCGAGAAAGTATCCATCATGGCTGATGCAATGCGGCGGCTGCATACGCTTGATCCGGC
TACCTGCCCATTCGACCACCAAGCGAAACATCGCATCGAGCGAGCACGTACTCGGATGGAAGCCGGTCTT
GTCGATCAGGATGATCTGGACGAAGAGCATCAGGGGCTCGCGCCAGCCGAACTGTTCGCCAGGCTCAAGG
CGAGCATGCCCGACGGCGAGGATCTCGTCGTGACCCATGGCGATGCCTGCTTGCCGAATATCATGGTGGA
AAATGGCCGCTTTTCTGGATTCATCGACTGTGGCCGGCTGGGTGTGGCGGACCGCTATCAGGACATAGCG
TTGGCTACCCGTGATATTGCTGAAGAGCTTGGCGGCGAATGGGCTGACCGCTTCCTCGTGCTTTACGGTA
TCGCCGCTCCCGATTCGCAGCGCATCGCCTTCTATCGCCTTCTTGACGAGTTCTTCTGAGCGGGACTCTG
GGGTTCGAAATGACCGACCAAGCGACGCCCAACCTGCCATCACGAGATTTCGATTCCACCGCCGCCTTCT
ATGAAAGGTTGGGCTTCGGAATCGTTTTCCGGGACGCCGGCTGGATGATCCTCCAGCGCGGGGATCTCAT
GCTGGAGTTCTTCGCCCACCCTAGGGGGAGGCTAACTGAAACACGGAAGGAGACAATACCGGAAGGAACC
CGCGCTATGACGGCAATAAAAAGACAGAATAAAACGCACGGTGTTGGGTCGTTTGTTCATAAACGCGGGG
TTCGGTCCCAGGGCTGGCACTCTGTCGATACCCCACCGAGACCCCATTGGGGCCAATACGCCCGCGTTTC
TTCCTTTTCCCCACCCCACCCCCCAAGTTCGGGTGAAGGCCCAGGGCTCGCAGCCAACGTCGGGGCGGCA
GGCCCTGCCATAGCCTCAGGTTACTCATATATACTTTAGATTGATTTAAAACTTCATTTTTAATTTAAAA
GGATCTAGGTGAAGATCCTTTTTGATAATCTCATGACCAAAATCCCTTAACGTGAGTTTTCGTTCCACTG
AGCGTCAGACCCCGTAGAAAAGATCAAAGGATCTTCTTGAGATCCTTTTTTTCTGCGCGTAATCTGCTGC
TTGCAAACAAAAAAACCACCGCTACCAGCGGTGGTTTGTTTGCCGGATCAAGAGCTACCAACTCTTTTTC
CGAAGGTAACTGGCTTCAGCAGAGCGCAGATACCAAATACTGTTCTTCTAGTGTAGCCGTAGTTAGGCCA
CCACTTCAAGAACTCTGTAGCACCGCCTACATACCTCGCTCTGCTAATCCTGTTACCAGTGGCTGCTGCC
AGTGGCGATAAGTCGTGTCTTACCGGGTTGGACTCAAGACGATAGTTACCGGATAAGGCGCAGCGGTCGG
GCTGAACGGGGGGTTCGTGCACACAGCCCAGCTTGGAGCGAACGACCTACACCGAACTGAGATACCTACA
GCGTGAGCTATGAGAAAGCGCCACGCTTCCCGAAGGGAGAAAGGCGGACAGGTATCCGGTAAGCGGCAGG
GTCGGAACAGGAGAGCGCACGAGGGAGCTTCCAGGGGGAAACGCCTGGTATCTTTATAGTCCTGTCGGGT
TTCGCCACCTCTGACTTGAGCGTCGATTTTTGTGATGCTCGTCAGGGGGGCGGAGCCTATGGAAAAACGC
CAGCAACGCGGCCTTTTTACGGTTCCTGGCCTTTTGCTGGCCTTTTGCTCACATGTTCTTTCCTGCGTTA
TCCCCTGA
Features (pLannotate 1.2.2; 16 found; start..end, strand, type, name):
      1..24      +  rep_origin     RSF ori (fragment): Plasmids containing the RSF 1030 origin of replication can be propagated in E. coli cells that contain additional plasmids with compatible origins.
     92..395     +  enhancer       CMV enhancer: human cytomegalovirus immediate early enhancer
    396..599     +  promoter       CMV promoter: human cytomegalovirus (CMV) immediate early promoter
    703..735     +  misc_feature   MCS (fragment): multiple cloning site
    749..1462    +  CDS            pHluorin2: pHluorin2 is a multistate long stokes shift fluorescent protein published in 2011, derived from Aequorea victoria.
   1472..1558    +  CDS            CD59 (fragment): CD59_HUMAN - Also known as MIC11, MIN1, MIN2, MIN3, MSK21. Experimental evidence at protein level: Swiss-Prot protein existence level 1. The soluble form from urine retains its specific complement binding activity, but exhibits greatly reduced ability to inhibit MAC assembly on cell membranes. From Homo sapiens (Human).
   1590..1673    +  CDS            large T antigen (fragment): large T antigen from SV40 (simian virus 40)
   1696..1817    +  polyA_signal   SV40 poly(A) signal: SV40 polyadenylation signal
   1851..2279    -  rep_origin     f1 ori (sequence partly withheld): f1 bacteriophage origin of replication; arrow indicates direction of (+) strand synthesis
   2306..2410    +  promoter       AmpR promoter: bla
   2412..2769    +  promoter       SV40 promoter: SV40 enhancer and early promoter
   2804..3598    +  CDS            NeoR/KanR: aminoglycoside phosphotransferase from Tn5; aph(3')-II (or nptII); confers resistance to neomycin, kanamycin, and G418 (Geneticin®)
   3619..3771    +  CDS            ble (fragment): BLE_KLEPN - Experimental evidence at protein level: Swiss-Prot protein existence level 1. Binding protein with a strong affinity to the bleomycin family of antibiotics. Binds to CL990; an antimitotic-antibiotic compound. From Klebsiella pneumoniae.
   3830..3877    +  polyA_signal   HSV TK poly(A) signal: herpes simplex virus thymidine kinase polyadenylation signal (Cole and Stacy, 1985)
   3968..3984    -  polyA_signal   bGH poly(A) signal (fragment): bovine growth hormone polyadenylation signal
   4206..4794    +  rep_origin     ori: high-copy-number ColE1/pMB1/pBR322/pUC origin of replication
