[The description below was written by a language model from this plasmid's Addgene catalogue record and pLannotate feature annotations shown in this document.]
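Description:
GPI-RpHLuorin2 is a mammalian expression plasmid built on a Clontech N1-type backbone (recorded as pRpHluorin-N1), with a sequenced length of about 4.9 kb. It carries a high-copy ColE1/pUC-type origin for propagation in E. coli and an f1 origin. A single Tn5 aminoglycoside phosphotransferase gene (NeoR/KanR) is placed behind tandem bacterial (bla) and SV40 early promoters and followed by the HSV TK polyadenylation signal. This arrangement gives kanamycin resistance in bacteria and G418 selection in mammalian cells. Several short annotated fragments (RSF ori, ble, bGH poly(A), SV40 large T antigen) appear to be partial matches to backbone sequence rather than functional parts.

The expression cassette uses the CMV immediate-early enhancer and promoter to drive ratiometric pHluorin2, a pH-sensitive GFP derivative from Aequorea victoria. It is followed in the same orientation by a short fragment of human CD59 and terminated by the SV40 poly(A) signal. CD59 is a GPI-anchored protein, so this C-terminal fragment presumably supplies the GPI attachment signal. An N-terminal secretion signal would also be needed for such a protein, but none is annotated in the feature table. According to the depositor, the construct was made by swapping mRFP out of a GPI-mRFP plasmid for a synthetic RpHLuorin2 sequence using XmaI and NotI sites.

The stated purpose is to display the sensor on the extracellular face of the plasma membrane. The associated work concerns fluorescence lifetime imaging of pH along the secretory pathway, in which this construct serves as the plasma membrane-localised probe.
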