Addgene plasmid #171721: GPI-RpHLuorin2
Purpose: GPI-anchored RpHLuorin2 for plasma membrane expression (extracellular)
Depositing lab: Geert van den Bogaart. Depositing organization: University of Groningen. Publication: Fluorescence Lifetime Imaging of pH along the Secretory Pathway. Linders PTA, Ioannidis M, Ter Beest M, van den Bogaart G. ACS Chem Biol. 2022 Jan 21;17(1):240-251. doi: 10.1021/acschembio.1c00907. Epub 2022 Jan 10. PubMed 35000377.
Backbone
  Vector backbone: pRpHluorin-N1
  Backbone manufacturer: Clontech
  Backbone size w/o insert (bp): 4730
  Vector type: Mammalian Expression
  Selectable markers: Neomycin (select with G418)
Growth in bacteria
  Bacterial resistance: Kanamycin, 50 μg/mL
  Growth temperature: 37°C
  Growth strain: DH5alpha
  Copy number: High Copy
Gene/Insert
  Gene/Insert name: Ratiometric pHLuorin2 fused to GPI anchor (alt name: glycosylphosphatidylinositol-pHluorin2)
  Species: H. sapiens (human)
  Promoter: CMV
  Tag / fusion protein: ratiometric pHluorin2 (C terminal on insert)
  Cloning method: Restriction Enzyme; 5′ cloning site XmaI (not destroyed); 3′ cloning site NotI (not destroyed)
  Sequencing primers: 5′ CATGGTCCTGCTGGAGTTCGTG; 3′ GAAATTTGTGATGCTATTGC
Terms and licenses: Academic/Nonprofit Terms; Industry Terms: Not Available to Industry
Depositor comments: GPI-RpHLuorin2 was generated by replacing mRFP from GPI-mRFP with synthetic RpHLuorin2 with restriction sites XmaI and NotI. Ratiometric pHLuorin2 sequence synthesized by Genscript, original sequence from https://www.scirp.org/journal/paperinformation.aspx?paperid=5043
How to cite: GPI-RpHLuorin2 was a gift from Geert van den Bogaart (Addgene plasmid # 171721 ; http://n2t.net/addgene:171721 ; RRID:Addgene_171721)
